Addgene plasmid #214045: pSAVED-CHAT_PCaspase-C-term
Purpose: Bacterial expression plasmid for SAVED-CHAT and PCaspase C-terminal fragment (aa 154-666) from Haliangium ochraceum
Depositing lab: Raymond Staals. Depositing organization: Wageningen University, Department Agrotechnology & Food Sciences. Publication: Type III-B CRISPR-Cas cascade of proteolytic cleavages. Steens JA, Bravo JPK, Salazar CRP, Yildiz C, Amieiro AM, Kostlbacher S, Prinsen SHP, Andres AS, Patinios C, Bardis A, Barendregt A, Scheltema RA, Ettema TJG, van der Oost J, Taylor DW, Staals RHJ. Science. 2024 Feb 2;383(6682):512-519. doi: 10.1126/science.adk0378. Epub 2024 Feb 1. PubMed 38301007.
Backbone
  Vector backbone: pCDF
  Vector type: Bacterial Expression
Growth in bacteria
  Bacterial resistance: Ampicillin, 100 μg/mL
  Growth temperature: 37°C
  Growth strain: DH5alpha
  Copy number: High Copy
Gene/Insert
  Gene/Insert name: SAVED-CHAT-PCaspase
  Species: Haliangium ochraceum DSM 14380
  Mutation: aa 154-666
  Promoter: lacUV5 promoter
  Cloning method: Gibson Cloning
Terms and licenses: Academic/Nonprofit Terms; Industry Terms: Not Available to Industry
Depositor comments: Please visit https://doi.org/10.1101/2023.06.23.546230 for bioRxiv preprint.
How to cite: pSAVED-CHAT_PCaspase-C-term was a gift from Raymond Staals (Addgene plasmid # 214045 ; http://n2t.net/addgene:214045 ; RRID:Addgene_214045)
