[The description below was written by a language model from this plasmid's Addgene catalogue record and pLannotate feature annotations shown in this document.]
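Description:
pSAVED-CHAT_PCaspase-C-term is a 5,604 bp bacterial expression plasmid built on a pCDF backbone for co-producing two Haliangium ochraceum DSM 14380 proteins in E. coli: the SAVED-CHAT protease and a C-terminal fragment of PCaspase spanning residues 154–666. It replicates from the CloDF13 (CDF) origin, which is compatible with other common origin classes and so allows the plasmid to be maintained alongside additional plasmids in the same cell. Selection is by ampicillin, through a β-lactamase gene under its own bla promoter; the catalogue entry lists it as high copy.

The insert, assembled by Gibson cloning, lies between a lac UV5 promoter (a lac promoter variant carrying an "up" mutation) near position 123 and a T7 terminator at about position 3,423. This roughly 3.2 kb interval was not annotated by the automated feature call, so the table confirms neither the order of the two coding sequences nor how they are arranged or translated. An rrnB T1 terminator sits upstream of the promoter, where it would insulate the cassette from read-through transcription. Other hits, namely a short match to the SET1 solubility tag just before the terminator, a tetracycline-resistance fragment and a CAP binding site, are small fragments that are probably backbone remnants or incidental matches, not functional parts. No lacI gene or affinity tag is annotated.

The associated work concerns a proteolytic cleavage cascade linked to a type III-B CRISPR-Cas system. The plasmid therefore appears intended for expressing SAVED-CHAT together with a truncated PCaspase to study that pathway, although the record gives no further experimental detail.
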