Features (pLannotate 1.2.2; 9 found; start..end, strand, type, name):
     33..79      -  terminator     rrnB T1 terminator: transcription terminator T1 from the E. coli rrnB gene
    123..153     +  promoter       lac UV5 promoter: E. coli lac promoter with an "up" mutation
   3398..3415    +  CDS            SET1 (fragment): solubility-enhancement tag derived from T7 phage gene 10B
   3423..3470    +  terminator     T7 terminator: transcription terminator for bacteriophage T7 RNA polymerase
   3618..4478    -  CDS            AmpR: β-lactamase; bla; confers resistance to ampicillin, carbenicillin, and related antibiotics
   4479..4583    -  promoter       AmpR promoter: bla
   4657..5395    -  rep_origin     CloDF13 ori: Plasmids containing the CloDF13 (CDF) origin of replication can be propagated in E. coli cells that contain additional plasmids with compatible origins.
   5492..5556    -  CDS            TcR (fragment): tetracycline efflux protein; tet; confers resistance to tetracycline
   5571..5592    -  protein_bind   CAP binding site: CAP binding activates transcription in the presence of cAMP. E. coli catabolite activator protein
>Addgene plasmid #214045 | pSAVED-CHAT_PCaspase-C-term | addgene full sequence | sequence record 426425 | Addgene NGS Result
CGACTCCTGCATTAGGAAATGACAAACAACAGATAAAACGAAAGGCCCAGTCTTTCGACTGAGCCTTTCG
TTTTATTTGATGCCTTTAATTAAAGCGGATAACAATTTCACACAGGAGGCCGTTTACACTTTATGCTTCC
GGCTCGTATAATGTGTGGGGAAACCACAACGGTTTCCCTCTAGAAATAATTTTGTTTAACTATAAGAAGG
AGATATACATATGACTCACCATGCTGATCATGACTGCCAGCCGCACAGGGAGAGCGTTCAGCCGGATGAA
ATCCAGTGTATCCTGGTTCTGGACCTGAGCATCGATAACGCAATCACCGCATGTAGCGTTACCCCGCATC
TGCCCCGTGCTGCACGTCGTGTTGAACTACATCTGAACGACTTTGGTGCAGAACGTGCACCGTACGGGGG
TGCAAGCGATCGTCGTACCTGGCGTTGTTGGATGCAGGCAGTTGATGCAATGCTGGCTGACGCACGTGCA
CAGCTGGGTGCAGAAGTTGAATTTACTCATTATTATCTGGCAGGTCGTGCAGCACTCCCGGTTTTTGCAT
ATCTGGGTCTGAGACTGGGTAAACAGGCAAACATCACTACCGTTAACCGTCGTGATGACGGTTGTTGGGA
TGTTGTTCCGTGCCAGCGTCCGGCTTCGAGCGCAGCATCGGGGGTTTCGCCCAGCGCACGTTTTTTTGAC
GAAGTTCGTGGTCTGGACACCGATGAGCGTAGCAGCGAAAGCGGTATGGTTGCAGTTTGGGTAAGCACCC
AGCGTGATGTTGATCGTGGGCTGCTGCGTGCATTTGCAAGGGCAAGAGGTGACCGTGACCTGGCAGGTAT
CGTTAGCCTGCGTGCACGTCCGGCTGCAGGTGATGACACCGGTGATATGCGTCTCCTGGAAGGTGCAGAC
GGCCCCGATGCTGCACGTGAACTGGTTAACTGTTTTCGTAGCATCCCGAACCAGTATCCGCGTAGCAGCG
GCCTGATGGTTTTTGTTAGCGGCCCGGTTACCCTGGCAGCAATGGTTGGGCGTGCAATCAACCCGAGAAT
CCATGGCCCGGTTTGGTGGCCGTACTTTCGTGGTGGGGAGTACGAGCCGGCACTGGAATATCCGTGGCCG
CTGATCAGCGGCCCCCCGAGGATCCTGATCGCAACCGCAAACGCTCCGGAGGGTGAAAACCCGACTCTGG
ACGTTGAGGCAGAGCTGAAGCATCTGGAAGAAGCACTGGCAGAACCGCGTAAACGTAAACTGTGTGAGGT
ACAGCGTTGCCCGGCAGCAACCGTAAGCGATATCACCAGCGCACTGCGTAGCTTTAAACCGCATATACTG
CATTTTATCGGTCATGGTACTGCACTCGGTGTTTATCTGAGGAGCGCAGAACATGACGGTGCACAGTTTG
TTCGTGGTGAGGATTTCCAGCAGATGATCGCAACCTCGCTACGTCAGAAGGACCGTGAAATGCATCTGGT
TGTTCTGAACGCTTGCTGCACCCACGAACTGGCAAAGGCACTGACCGAACAGGTTAGCTGCACCATCGGT
ACCGATATCGAAGTTTATGATTCGGCAAGCATACATTTTGCTGCACGTTTTTATGATCACCTGGTTCATG
GTACCAGCGTTCATTATGCATTTAACGCAGCAGTTGATGAATGTCGTGCACACAGCACCAGCGGCCAGGA
AGTTTTTTGCCTGCACCCGGCAGCAGAACGTGCACCGGCAAGCGCAACCCCGCCGGTACGTGCAGATGAA
CTGGTTTTCTTTAGCCCGGCAGAACGTCATAGCTAATAACATACGCGTAACAAGGTAAGGACAAATTAAT
GGCAGCACCGGGTAGACCGACCCCGAAAGCACTGGATGAAAAAAGCCTGAAGCCGCATACTGTTCACCTG
AACCGTGTTATCCGTGAACGTCTGGTTCAACTGCGTGAATCGCTGGCAGCTAGCCGTGCACCGCGTCTGA
CCCAGGATGCTCATCCGCATCTGGTTCGTATCGAAGCAGCACACGAATTCCGTCTCGCATATGAAACCAG
GATCAACAACCGTCAGCAGGGGGTTCTGACCGCAGCATGGGCAGACACCCTGTGGAGATACCGTGGGCTG
GCAGTTAGCTGGCAGGCACTGGCAAGCGAGATCCAGGCAAGGGCACGTGCATTTGTTCCCATGCAGTATG
TTCACATCGATGGCCCGACCGAACGTCGTCTGTTCAGCCTGGCTCGTGAGCCGGCACGTCATAGCCTGGC
AATCGTTCAGGAAAGGGACGGTACCCTGTGGCTGGACGGTGGCAGATTTCAGGGTGTTGCAAGCGGTGCA
CGTTTCGCAGTTCTGCCGCCGACCAGCACCGAAAGCGACATCGATAGCGCACTGGCAGAAGTTCGTGCAG
TTGAAGTTATGCCGGAACGTACCCGTGTTGAACTGGCTACCGCAGCAGATGACATCCCGAGATGGCAAGG
CCTCCATGCATGGCCGCTGCATGCACGTGGCGCTTGGACCGGTGTAGCAGTTCGTGCTCAGACCGCAGCA
GTTTGTGCTGCACTCCTGAGAGCTATCGAAGCAAGCCAGCGTATGCATCTGTGTCCGGATAGCGACGGGC
CGGTTGCTACCGTTATCGAACTATCGAGCGATGAGGGCAGCAGGATCGCAGTTCTGGATGGGCACGGTGT
TTGTGTTAGCCCCCCGGTTGCAACCCCCGAACGTGCACTCGCACTGGTTGAAAGGCTCCAGAGAGCTGCA
CTCGTTCGTATGCTGGGGAGCGGTACCGATGAGCATGCACTACCGATCCCGCTCGCACTCAGACTGGAAC
GTGCAGACGGTATCGGTGGTACCTGCCGTCATCTAGCAGAAGGGCGTACCGAACCGCCGAGCGAACTGCT
ACTCGCAAGCGCTGGGGCACAGGTACATGCAATCGTAGAGAACCATGGGAGCGCTATCGCAACCGATACC
CAGGATGTTTATCTGACCATGTTCTGTATCGCAGCAGACGGTCGTGTTGAAAGAGTTAGCAAGCAGCAGA
GCAGCGGGATCCGTCTGTGTGGGGGTGCAAAGCATAGGCTCGAGTATGAACTAGGTGCAGGGGGTGCAAG
CCTGCCGGAATACAGGGCAGCAGATTCGAGCACCAGCGGCTATGGGCTGCATAGCCTCATAGTTGTTGCA
ACCGACCGTCAGCAGGAGCTGCGTAACCTGGAAACCTGGTCGGGTGAAGGTAGCGCTGCAAAACTGCAGC
CGGGTGTTCTGGATCTGACCGCTAGCAAACGTGCACCGGCTAGACGTGGCTCGGCTAGCGCAAGCGGGCC
GCTGAGATATGCTGTTCTACGTGTAGATCTGCGTGTAGCTGCAGCAGTAGCAGGGCGTGATGCACCGACC
CTGTAATGCCGTGGGACAGCCCGTCTTAATTAACCTAGGCTGCTGCCACCGCTGAGCAATAACTAGCATA
ACCCCTTGGGGCCTCTAAACGGGTCTTGAGGGGTTTTTTGGGGTCATCGTGGCCGGATCTTGCGGCCCCT
CGGCTTGAACGAATTGTTAGACAGATTATCAAAAAGGATCTTCACCTAGATCCTTTTAAATTAAAAATGA
AGTTTTAAATCAATCTAAAGTATATATGAGTAAACTTGGTCTGACAGTTACCAATGCTTAATCAGTGAGG
CACCTATCTCAGCGATCTGTCTATTTCGTTCATCCATAGTTGCCTGACTCCCCGTCGTGTAGATAACTAC
GATACGGGAGGGCTTACCATCTGGCCCCAGTGCTGCAATGATACCGCGGGACCCACGCTCACCGGCTCCA
GATTTATCAGCAATAAACCAGCCAGCCGGAAGGGCCGAGCGCAGAAGTGGTCCTGCAACTTTATCCGCCT
CCATCCAGTCTATTAATTGTTGCCGGGAAGCTAGAGTAAGTAGTTCGCCAGTTAATAGTTTGCGCAACGT
TGTTGCCATTGCTACAGGCATCGTGGTGTCACGCTCGTCGTTTGGTATGGCTTCATTCAGCTCCGGTTCC
CAACGATCAAGGCGAGTTACATGATCCCCCATGTTGTGCAAAAAAGCGGTTAGCTCCTTCGGTCCTCCGA
TCGTTGTCAGAAGTAAGTTGGCCGCAGTGTTATCACTCATGGTTATGGCAGCACTGCATAATTCTCTTAC
TGTCATGCCATCCGTAAGATGCTTTTCTGTGACTGGTGAGTACTCAACCAAGTCATTCTGAGAATAGTGT
ATGCGGCGACCGAGTTGCTCTTGCCCGGCGTCAATACGGGATAATACCGCGCCACATAGCAGAACTTTAA
AAGTGCTCATCATTGGAAAACGTTCTTCGGGGCGAAAACTCTCAAGGATCTTACCGCTGTTGAGATCCAG
TTCGATGTAACCCACTCGTGCACCCAACTGATCTTCAGCATCTTTTACTTTCACCAGCGTTTCTGGGTGA
GCAAAAACAGGAAGGCAAAATGCCGCAAAAAAGGGAATAAGGGCGACACGGAAATGTTGAATACTCATAC
TCTTCCTTTTTCAATATTATTGAAGCATTTATCAGGGTTATTGTCTCATGAGCGGATACATATTTGAATG
TATTTAGAAAAATAAACAAATAGGGGTTCCGCGCACATTTCCCCGAAAAGTGCCACCTGTAGCTAGCTCA
CTCGGTCGCTACGCTCCGGGCGTGAGACTGCGGCGGGCGCTGCGGACACATACAAAGTTACCCACAGATT
CCGTGGATAAGCAGGGGACTAACATGTGAGGCAAAACAGCAGGGCCGCGCCGGTGGCGTTTTTCCATAGG
CTCCGCCCTCCTGCCAGAGTTCACATAAACAGACGCTTTTCCGGTGCATCTGTGGGAGCCGTGAGGCTCA
ACCATGAATCTGACAGTACGGGCGAAACCCGACAGGACTTAAAGATCCCCACCGTTTCCGGCGGGTCGCT
CCCTCTTGCGCTCTCCTGTTCCGACCCTGCCGTTTACCGGATACCTGTTCCGCCTTTCTCCCTTACGGGA
AGTGTGGCGCTTTCTCATAGCTCACACACTGGTATCTCGGCTCGGTGTAGGTCGTTCGCTCCAAGCTGGG
CTGTAAGCAAGAACTCCCCGTTCAGCCCGACTGCTGCGCCTTATCCGGTAACTGTTCACTTGAGTCCAAC
CCGGAAAAGCACGGTAAAACGCCACTGGCAGCAGCCATTGGTAACTGGGAGTTCGCAGAGGATTTGTTTA
GCTAAACACGCGGTTGCTCTTGAAGTGTGCGCCAAAGTCCGGCTACACTGGAAGGACAGATTTGGTTGCT
GTGCTCTGCGAAAGCCAGTTACCACGGTTAAGCAGTTCCCCAACTGACTTAACCTTCGATCAAACCACCT
CCCCAGGTGGTTTTTTCGTTTACAGGGCAAAAGATTACGCGCAGAAAAAAAGGATCTCAAGAAGATCCTT
TGATCTTTTCTACTGAACCGCTCTAGATTTCAGTGCAATTTATCTCTTCAAATGTAGCACCTGAAGTCAG
CCCCATACGATATAAGTTGTAATTCTCATGTTAGTCATGCCCCGCGCCCACCGGAAGGAGCTGACTGGGT
TGAAGGCTCTCAAGGGCATCGGTCGAGATCCCGGTGCCTAATGAGTGAGCTAACTTACATTAATTGCGTT
GCGC
